Addgene plasmid #176099: dimericTomato-1xwGBD
Purpose: Visualization of active Cdc42
Depositing lab: Dorus Gadella. Depositing organization: University of Amsterdam. Publication: Cell-based optimization and characterization of genetically encoded location-based biosensors for Cdc42 or Rac activity. Mahlandt EK, Kreider-Letterman G, Chertkova AO, Garcia-Mata R, Goedhart J. J Cell Sci. 2023 May 15;136(10):jcs260802. doi: 10.1242/jcs.260802. Epub 2023 May 25. PubMed 37226883.
Backbone
  Vector backbone: pLV
  Vector type: Lentiviral
Growth in bacteria
  Bacterial resistance: Ampicillin, 100 μg/mL
  Growth temperature: 30°C
  Growth strain: NEB Stable
  Copy number: High Copy
Gene/Insert
  Gene/Insert name: WAS
  Species: H. sapiens (human)
  Entrez Gene: WAS (a.k.a. IMD2, SCNX, THC, THC1, WASP, WASPA)
  Promoter: CMVdel
  Cloning method: Restriction Enzyme; 5′ cloning site Unknown (unknown if destroyed)
Terms and licenses: Academic/Nonprofit Terms; Industry Terms: Not Available to Industry
How to cite: dimericTomato-1xwGBD was a gift from Dorus Gadella (Addgene plasmid # 176099 ; http://n2t.net/addgene:176099 ; RRID:Addgene_176099)
