[The description below was written by a language model from this plasmid's Addgene catalogue record and pLannotate feature annotations shown in this document.]
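Description:
dimericTomato-1xwGBD is a third-generation-style, self-inactivating lentiviral transfer plasmid built on a pLV backbone that encodes a location-based fluorescent biosensor for active Cdc42. In bacteria it is maintained through a high-copy ColE1/pUC-type origin with ampicillin resistance (β-lactamase). An f1 origin, an SV40 origin and remnants of a pBluescript-type lac/T3/T7 region are also annotated. The viral portion comprises an RSV promoter driving a truncated HIV-1 5' LTR, the Ψ packaging signal with a gag fragment, the RRE for Rev-dependent RNA export, the cPPT/CTS, and a ΔU3 3' LTR followed by an SV40 polyadenylation signal. These elements allow the genomic RNA to be packaged when helper functions are supplied in trans, and the integrated provirus is left without LTR promoter activity.

The payload is an orange-red dTomato coding sequence followed directly by a fragment of human WAS (WASP). Going by the construct name, this is a single copy of the WASP GTPase-binding domain, which would recruit the fluorescent protein to sites where Cdc42 is in its active state. The catalogue lists the promoter as CMVdel. The feature table shows a full CMV enhancer/promoter, and downstream of it, immediately before the reporter, only short CMV enhancer and minimal-promoter fragments, which is consistent with a truncated, presumably weakened CMV element. An EMCV IRES links the sensor to puromycin N-acetyltransferase, so both are expressed from one transcript and transduced cells can be selected with puromycin. A hepatitis B virus post-transcriptional regulatory element, whose annotation overlaps the HBV X reading frame, follows and is expected to enhance transcript expression. The stated use is visualization of active Cdc42 in cells.
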