Features (pLannotate 1.2.2; 33 found; start..end, strand, type, name):
      6..309     +  enhancer       CMV enhancer: human cytomegalovirus immediate early enhancer
    310..513     +  promoter       CMV promoter: human cytomegalovirus (CMV) immediate early promoter
    589..618     +  misc_feature   MCS (fragment): pBluescript multiple cloning site
    655..747     +  enhancer       CMV enhancer (fragment): human cytomegalovirus immediate early enhancer
    745..768     +  promoter       minimal CMV promoter (fragment): human cytomegalovirus (CMV) immediate early promoter
    813..1514    +  CDS            dTomato: dTomato is a basic (constitutively fluorescent) orange fluorescent protein published in 2004, derived from Discosoma sp.. It is reported to be a somewhat slowly-maturing dimer with low acid sensitivity.
   1518..1862    +  CDS            WAS (fragment): WASP_HUMAN - Also known as IMD2. Experimental evidence at protein level: Swiss-Prot protein existence level 1. Effector protein for Rho-type GTPases that regulates actin filament reorganization via its interaction with the Arp2/3 complex (PubMed:12235133, PubMed:12769847, PubMed:16275905). Important for efficient actin polymerization (PubMed:8625410, PubMed:12235133, PubMed:16275905). Possible regulator of lymphocyte and platelet function (PubMed:9405671). Mediates actin filament reorganization and the formation of actin pedestals upon infection by pathogenic bacteria (PubMed:18650809). In add
   1940..2402    +  misc_feature   IRES: internal ribosome entry site (IRES) of the encephalomyocarditis virus (EMCV)
   2431..3030    +  CDS            PuroR: puromycin N-acetyltransferase; pac from Streptomyces alboniger; confers resistance to puromycin
   3166..3424    +  ncRNA          HBV PRE 1151-1410: Accession: RF02816 - Hepatitis B virus post-transcriptional regulatory element 1151-1410
   3390..3830    +  CDS            X: X_HBVD3 - Experimental evidence at protein level: Swiss-Prot protein existence level 1. Multifunctional protein that plays a role in silencing host antiviral defenses and promoting viral transcription. Does not seem to be essential for HBV infection. May be directly involved in development of cirrhosis and liver cancer (hepatocellular carcinoma). Most of cytosolic activities involve modulation of cytosolic calcium. The effect on apoptosis is controversial depending on the cell types in which the studies have been conducted. May induce apoptosis by localizing in mitochondria and causing loss of
   3852..3920    +  CDS            nef (fragment): NEF_HV1Z2 - Experimental evidence at protein level: Swiss-Prot protein existence level 1. Extracellular Nef protein targets CD4(+) T-lymphocytes for apoptosis by interacting with CXCR4 surface receptors. From Human immunodeficiency virus type 1 group M subtype D (isolate Z2/CDC-Z34) (HIV-1).
   3922..4155    +  LTR            3' LTR (ΔU3): self-inactivating 3' long terminal repeat (LTR) from HIV-1
   4227..4348    +  polyA_signal   SV40 poly(A) signal: SV40 polyadenylation signal
   4388..4523    +  rep_origin     SV40 ori: SV40 origin of replication
   4544..4562    -  promoter       T7 promoter: promoter for bacteriophage T7 RNA polymerase
   4570..4725    +  CDS            lacZα (fragment): LacZα fragment of β-galactosidase; lacZ fragment
   4730..5158    +  rep_origin     f1 ori (sequence partly withheld): f1 bacteriophage origin of replication; arrow indicates direction of (+) strand synthesis
   5211..5315    +  promoter       AmpR promoter: bla
   5316..6176    +  CDS            AmpR: β-lactamase; bla; confers resistance to ampicillin, carbenicillin, and related antibiotics
   6347..6935    +  rep_origin     ori: high-copy-number ColE1/pMB1/pBR322/pUC origin of replication
   7118..7210    +  CDS            lacI (fragment): lac repressor; lacI; The lac repressor binds to the lac operator to inhibit transcription in E. coli. This inhibition can be relieved by adding lactose or isopropyl-β-D-thiogalactopyranoside (IPTG).
   7223..7244    +  protein_bind   CAP binding site: CAP binding activates transcription in the presence of cAMP. E. coli catabolite activator protein
   7259..7289    +  promoter       lac promoter: promoter for the E. coli lac operon
   7297..7313    +  protein_bind   lac operator: The lac repressor binds to the lac operator to inhibit transcription in E. coli. This inhibition can be relieved by adding lactose or isopropyl-β-D-thiogalactopyranoside (IPTG). lac repressor encoded by lacI
   7358..7376    +  promoter       T3 promoter: promoter for bacteriophage T3 RNA polymerase
   7404..7630    +  promoter       RSV promoter: Rous sarcoma virus enhancer/promoter
   7631..7811    +  LTR            5' LTR (truncated): truncated 5' long terminal repeat (LTR) from HIV-1
   7858..7983    +  misc_feature   HIV-1 Ψ: packaging signal of human immunodeficiency virus type 1
   7967..8330    +  CDS            HIV-1 gag (fragment): gag protein from human immunodeficiency virus 1; gag
   8476..8709    +  misc_feature   RRE: The Rev response element (RRE) of HIV-1 allows for Rev-dependent mRNA export from the nucleus to the cytoplasm.
   9086..9186    +  CDS            Rev (fragment): human immunodeficiency virus 1 (HIV-1) Rev protein; rev; enhances nuclear export of unspliced and incompletely spliced viral mRNAs
   9200..9317    +  misc_feature   cPPT/CTS: central polypurine tract and central termination sequence of HIV-1
>Addgene plasmid #176099 | dimericTomato-1xwGBD | addgene full sequence | sequence record 346291 | Addgene NGS Result
TTCCGCGTTACATAACTTACGGTAAATGGCCCGCCTGGCTGACCGCCCAACGACCCCCGCCCATTGACGT
CAATAATGACGTATGTTCCCATAGTAACGCCAATAGGGACTTTCCATTGACGTCAATGGGTGGAGTATTT
ACGGTAAACTGCCCACTTGGCAGTACATCAAGTGTATCATATGCCAAGTACGCCCCCTATTGACGTCAAT
GACGGTAAATGGCCCGCCTGGCATTATGCCCAGTACATGACCTTATGGGACTTTCCTACTTGGCAGTACA
TCTACGTATTAGTCATCGCTATTACCATGGTGATGCGGTTTTGGCAGTACATCAATGGGCGTGGATAGCG
GTTTGACTCACGGGGATTTCCAAGTCTCCACCCCATTGACGTCAATGGGAGTTTGTTTTGGCACCAAAAT
CAACGGGACTTTCCAAAATGTCGTAACAACTCCGCCCCATTGACGCAAATGGGCGGTAGGCGTGTACGGT
GGGAGGTCTATATAAGCAGAGCTCGTTTAGTGAACCGTCAGATCGCCTGGAGACGCCATCCACGCTGTTT
TGACCTCCATAGAAGACACCGACTCTAGCTAGAGGATCCCCCGGGCTGCAGGAATTCGGCGCGCCACGCG
TACCGATATCAACTAGAATGCTAGTAGTTATTAATAGTAATCAATTACGGGGTCATTAGTTCATAGCCCA
TATATGGAGTTCCGCGTTACATAACTTACGGTAAATGGCCCGCCTGGGAGGTCTATATAAGCAGAGCTGG
TTTAGTGAACCGTCAGATCCGCTAGCGCTACCGGTCGCCACCATGGTGAGCAAGGGCGAGGAGGTCATCA
AAGAGTTCATGCGCTTCAAGGTGCGCATGGAGGGCTCCATGAACGGCCACGAGTTCGAGATCGAGGGCGA
GGGCGAGGGCCGCCCCTACGAGGGCACCCAGACCGCCAAGCTGAAGGTGACCAAGGGCGGCCCCCTGCCC
TTCGCCTGGGACATCCTGTCCCCCCAGTTCATGTACGGCTCCAAGGCGTACGTGAAGCACCCCGCCGACA
TCCCCGATTACAAGAAGCTGTCCTTCCCCGAGGGCTTCAAGTGGGAGCGCGTGATGAACTTCGAGGACGG
CGGTCTGGTGACCGTGACCCAGGACTCCTCCCTGCAGGACGGCACGCTGATCTACAAGGTGAAGATGCGC
GGCACCAACTTCCCCCCCGACGGCCCCGTAATGCAGAAGAAGACCATGGGCTGGGAGGCCTCCACCGAGC
GCCTGTACCCCCGCGACGGCGTGCTGAAGGGCGAGATCCACCAGGCCCTGAAGCTGAAGGACGGCGGCCA
CTACCTGGTGGAGTTCAAGACCATCTACATGGCCAAGAAGCCCGTGCAACTGCCCGGCTACTACTACGTG
GACACCAAGCTGGACATCACCTCCCACAACGAGGACTACACCATCGTGGAACAGTACGAGCGCTCCGAGG
GCCGCCACCACCTGTTCCTGTACGGCATGGACGAGCTGTACAAGTCCGGACCTAGCCCAGCTGATAAGAA
ACGCTCAGGGAAGAAGAAGATCAGCAAAGCTGATATTGGTGCACCCAGTGGATTCAAGCATGTCAGCCAC
GTGGGGTGGGACCCCCAGAATGGATTTGACGTGAACAACCTCGACCCAGATCTGCGGAGTCTGTTCTCCA
GGGCAGGAATCAGCGAGGCCCAGCTCACCGACGCCGAGACCTCTAAACTTATCTACGACTTCATTGAGGA
CCAGGGTGGGCTGGAGGCTGTGCGGCAGGAGATGAGGCGCCAGGAGTTCTAGGCTAGCAACGGTTTCCCT
CTAGCGGGATCAATTCCGCCCCCCCCCCCTAACGTTACTGGCCGAAGCCGCTTGGAATAAGGCCGGTGTG
CGTTTGTCTATATGTTATTTTCCACCATATTGCCGTCTTTTGGCAATGTGAGGGCCCGGAAACCTGGCCC
TGTCTTCTTGACGAGCATTCCTAGGGGTCTTTCCCCTCTCGCCAAAGGAATGCAAGGTCTGTTGAATGTC
GTGAAGGAAGCAGTTCCTCTGGAAGCTTCTTGAAGACAAACAACGTCTGTAGCGACCCTTTGCAGGCAGC
GGAACCCCCCACCTGGCGACAGGTGCCTCTGCGGCCAAAAGCCACGTGTATAAGATACACCTGCAAAGGC
GGCACAACCCCAGTGCCACGTTGTGAGTTGGATAGTTGTGGAAAGAGTCAAATGGCTCTCCTCAAGCGTA
TTCAACAAGGGGCTGAAGGATGCCCAGAAGGTACCCCATTGTATGGGATCTGATCTGGGGCCTCGGTGCA
CATGCTTTACATGTGTTTAGTCGAGGTTAAAAAAACGTCTAGGCCCCCCGAACCACGGGGACGTGGTTTT
CCTTTGAAAAACACGATGATAATATGGATATGGCCACAACGGTCGCCACCATGACCGAGTACAAGCCCAC
GGTGCGCCTCGCCACCCGCGACGACGTCCCCAGGGCCGTACGCACCCTCGCCGCCGCGTTCGCCGACTAC
CCCGCCACGCGCCACACCGTCGATCCGGACCGCCACATCGAGCGGGTCACCGAGCTGCAAGAACTCTTCC
TCACGCGCGTCGGGCTCGACATCGGCAAGGTGTGGGTCGCGGACGACGGCGCCGCGGTGGCGGTCTGGAC
CACGCCGGAGAGCGTCGAAGCGGGGGCGGTGTTCGCCGAGATCGGCCCGCGCATGGCCGAGTTGAGCGGT
TCCCGGCTGGCCGCGCAGCAACAGATGGAAGGCCTCCTGGCGCCGCACCGGCCCAAGGAGCCCGCGTGGT
TCCTGGCCACCGTCGGCGTCTCGCCCGACCACCAGGGCAAGGGTCTGGGCAGCGCCGTCGTGCTCCCCGG
AGTGGAGGCGGCCGAGCGCGCCGGGGTGCCCGCCTTCCTGGAGACCTCCGCGCCCCGCAACCTCCCCTTC
TACGAGCGGCTCGGCTTCACCGTCACCGCCGACGTCGAGGTGCCCGAAGGACCGCGCACCTGGTGCATGA
CCCGCAAGCCCGGTGCCTGACGCCCGCCCCACGACCCGCAGCGCCCGACCGAAAGGAGCGCACGACCCCA
TGCATGTATTCAATCTAAGCAGGCTTTCACTTTCTCGCCAACTTACAAGGCCTTTCTGTGTAAACAATAC
CTGAACCTTTACCCCGTTGCCCGGCAACGGCCAGGTCTGTGCCAAGTGTTTGCTGACGCAACCCCCACTG
GCTGGGGCTTGGTCATGGGCCATCAGCGCATGCGTGGAACCTTTTCGGCTCCTCTGCCGATCCATACTGC
GGAACTCCTAGCCGCTTGTTTTGCTCGCAGCAGGTCTGGAGCAAACATTATCGGGACTGATAACTCTGTT
GTCCTATCCCGCAAATATACATCGTTTCCATGGCTGCTAGGCTGTGCTGCCAACTGGATCCTGCGCGGGA
CGTCCTTTGTTTACGTCCCGTCGGCGCTGAATCCTGCGGACGACCCTTCTCGGGGTCGCTTGGGACTCTC
TCGTCCCCTTCTCCGTCTGCCGTTCCGACCGACCACGGGGCGCACCTCTCTTTACGCGGACTCCCCGTCT
GTGCCTTCTCATCTGCCGGACCGTGTGCACTTCGCTTCACCTCTGCACGTCGCATGGAGACCACCGTGAA
CGCCCACCAAATATTGCCCAAGGTCTTACATAAGAGGACTCTTGGACTCTCAGCAATGTCAACGACCGAC
CTTGAGGCATACTTCAAAGACTGTTTGTTTAAAGACTGGGAGGAGTTGGGGGAGGAGATTAGGTTAAAGG
TCTTTGTACTAGGAGGCTGTAGGCATAAATTGGTCTGCGCACCAGCACCATGGCGCAATCACTAGAGCGG
GGTACCTTTAAGACCAATGACTTACAAGGCAGCTGTAGATCTTAGCCACTTTTTAAAAGAAAAGGGGGGA
CTGGAAGGGCTAATTCACTCCCAACGAAGACAAGATCTGCTTTTTGCTTGTACTGGGTCTCTCTGGTTAG
ACCAGATCTGAGCCTGGGAGCTCTCTGGCTAACTAGGGAACCCACTGCTTAAGCCTCAATAAAGCTTGCC
TTGAGTGCTTCAAGTAGTGTGTGCCCGTCTGTTGTGTGACTCTGGTAACTAGAGATCCCTCAGACCCTTT
TAGTCAGTGTGGAAAATCTCTAGCAGTAGTAGTTCATGTCATCTTATTATTCAGTATTTATAACTTGCAA
AGAAATGAATATCAGAGAGTGAGAGGAACTTGTTTATTGCAGCTTATAATGGTTACAAATAAAGCAATAG
CATCACAAATTTCACAAATAAAGCATTTTTTTCACTGCATTCTAGTTGTGGTTTGTCCAAACTCATCAAT
GTATCTTATCATGTCTGGCTCTAGCTATCCCGCCCCTAACTCCGCCCATCCCGCCCCTAACTCCGCCCAG
TTCCGCCCATTCTCCGCCCCATGGCTGACTAATTTTTTTTATTTATGCAGAGGCCGAGGCCGCCTCGGCC
TCTGAGCTATTCCAGAAGTAGTGAGGAGGCTTTTTTGGAGGCCTAGGGACGTACCCAATTCGCCCTATAG
TGAGTCGTATTACGCGCGCTCACTGGCCGTCGTTTTACAACGTCGTGACTGGGAAAACCCTGGCGTTACC
CAACTTAATCGCCTTGCAGCACATCCCCCTTTCGCCAGCTGGCGTAATAGCGAAGAGGCCCGCACCGATC
GCCCTTCCCAACAGTTGCGCAGCCTGAATGGCGAATGGG
[124 nt withheld, positions 4730-4853]
C
[91 nt withheld, positions 4855-4945]
A
[49 nt withheld, positions 4947-4995]
CCTTTGACGTTGGAGTCCACGTTCTTT
[37 nt withheld, positions 5023-5059]
ACCCTATCTCGGTCTATTCTTTTGATTTATAAGGGATTTTGCCGATTTCGGCCTATTGGTTAAAAAATGA
GCTGATTTAACAAAAATTTAACGCGAATTTTAACAAAATATTAACGCTTACAATTTAGGTGGCACTTTTC
GGGGAAATGTGCGCGGAACCCCTATTTGTTTATTTTTCTAAATACATTCAAATATGTATCCGCTCATGAG
ACAATAACCCTGATAAATGCTTCAATAATATTGAAAAAGGAAGAGTATGAGTATTCAACATTTCCGTGTC
GCCCTTATTCCCTTTTTTGCGGCATTTTGCCTTCCTGTTTTTGCTCACCCAGAAACGCTGGTGAAAGTAA
AAGATGCTGAAGATCAGTTGGGTGCACGAGTGGGTTACATCGAACTGGATCTCAACAGCGGTAAGATCCT
TGAGAGTTTTCGCCCCGAAGAACGTTTTCCAATGATGAGCACTTTTAAAGTTCTGCTATGTGGCGCGGTA
TTATCCCGTATTGACGCCGGGCAAGAGCAACTCGGTCGCCGCATACACTATTCTCAGAATGACTTGGTTG
AGTACTCACCAGTCACAGAAAAGCATCTTACGGATGGCATGACAGTAAGAGAATTATGCAGTGCTGCCAT
AACCATGAGTGATAACACTGCGGCCAACTTACTTCTGACAACGATCGGAGGACCGAAGGAGCTAACCGCT
TTTTTGCACAACATGGGGGATCATGTAACTCGCCTTGATCGTTGGGAACCGGAGCTGAATGAAGCCATAC
CAAACGACGAGCGTGACACCACGATGCCTGTAGCAATGGCAACAACGTTGCGCAAACTATTAACTGGCGA
ACTACTTACTCTAGCTTCCCGGCAACAATTAATAGACTGGATGGAGGCGGATAAAGTTGCAGGACCACTT
CTGCGCTCGGCCCTTCCGGCTGGCTGGTTTATTGCTGATAAATCTGGAGCCGGTGAGCGTGGGTCTCGCG
GTATCATTGCAGCACTGGGGCCAGATGGTAAGCCCTCCCGTATCGTAGTTATCTACACGACGGGGAGTCA
GGCAACTATGGATGAACGAAATAGACAGATCGCTGAGATAGGTGCCTCACTGATTAAGCATTGGTAACTG
TCAGACCAAGTTTACTCATATATACTTTAGATTGATTTAAAACTTCATTTTTAATTTAAAAGGATCTAGG
TGAAGATCCTTTTTGATAATCTCATGACCAAAATCCCTTAACGTGAGTTTTCGTTCCACTGAGCGTCAGA
CCCCGTAGAAAAGATCAAAGGATCTTCTTGAGATCCTTTTTTTCTGCGCGTAATCTGCTGCTTGCAAACA
AAAAAACCACCGCTACCAGCGGTGGTTTGTTTGCCGGATCAAGAGCTACCAACTCTTTTTCCGAAGGTAA
CTGGCTTCAGCAGAGCGCAGATACCAAATACTGTTCTTCTAGTGTAGCCGTAGTTAGGCCACCACTTCAA
GAACTCTGTAGCACCGCCTACATACCTCGCTCTGCTAATCCTGTTACCAGTGGCTGCTGCCAGTGGCGAT
AAGTCGTGTCTTACCGGGTTGGACTCAAGACGATAGTTACCGGATAAGGCGCAGCGGTCGGGCTGAACGG
GGGGTTCGTGCACACAGCCCAGCTTGGAGCGAACGACCTACACCGAACTGAGATACCTACAGCGTGAGCT
ATGAGAAAGCGCCACGCTTCCCGAAGGGAGAAAGGCGGACAGGTATCCGGTAAGCGGCAGGGTCGGAACA
GGAGAGCGCACGAGGGAGCTTCCAGGGGGAAACGCCTGGTATCTTTATAGTCCTGTCGGGTTTCGCCACC
TCTGACTTGAGCGTCGATTTTTGTGATGCTCGTCAGGGGGGCGGAGCCTATGGAAAAACGCCAGCAACGC
GGCCTTTTTACGGTTCCTGGCCTTTTGCTGGCCTTTTGCTCACATGTTCTTTCCTGCGTTATCCCCTGAT
TCTGTGGATAACCGTATTACCGCCTTTGAGTGAGCTGATACCGCTCGCCGCAGCCGAACGACCGAGCGCA
GCGAGTCAGTGAGCGAGGAAGCGGAAGAGCGCCCAATACGCAAACCGCCTCTCCCCGCGCGTTGGCCGAT
TCATTAATGCAGCTGGCACGACAGGTTTCCCGACTGGAAAGCGGGCAGTGAGCGCAACGCAATTAATGTG
AGTTAGCTCACTCATTAGGCACCCCAGGCTTTACACTTTATGCTTCCGGCTCGTATGTTGTGTGGAATTG
TGAGCGGATAACAATTTCACACAGGAAACAGCTATGACCATGATTACGCCAAGCGCGCAATTAACCCTCA
CTAAAGGGAACAAAAGCTGGAGCTGCAAGCTTAATGTAGTCTTATGCAATACTCTTGTAGTCTTGCAACA
TGGTAACGATGAGTTAGCAACATGCCTTACAAGGAGAGAAAAAGCACCGTGCATGCCGATTGGTGGAAGT
AAGGTGGTACGATCGTGCCTTATTAGGAAGGCAACAGACGGGTCTGACATGGATTGGACGAACCACTGAA
TTGCCGCATTGCAGAGATATTGTATTTAAGTGCCTAGCTCGATACATAAACGGGTCTCTCTGGTTAGACC
AGATCTGAGCCTGGGAGCTCTCTGGCTAACTAGGGAACCCACTGCTTAAGCCTCAATAAAGCTTGCCTTG
AGTGCTTCAAGTAGTGTGTGCCCGTCTGTTGTGTGACTCTGGTAACTAGAGATCCCTCAGACCCTTTTAG
TCAGTGTGGAAAATCTCTAGCAGTGGCGCCCGAACAGGGACTTGAAAGCGAAAGGGAAACCAGAGGAGCT
CTCTCGACGCAGGACTCGGCTTGCTGAAGCGCGCACGGCAAGAGGCGAGGGGCGGCGACTGGTGAGTACG
CCAAAAATTTTGACTAGCGGAGGCTAGAAGGAGAGAGATGGGTGCGAGAGCGTCAGTATTAAGCGGGGGA
GAATTAGATCGCGATGGGAAAAAATTCGGTTAAGGCCAGGGGGAAAGAAAAAATATAAATTAAAACATAT
AGTATGGGCAAGCAGGGAGCTAGAACGATTCGCAGTTAATCCTGGCCTGTTAGAAACATCAGAAGGCTGT
AGACAAATACTGGGACAGCTACAACCATCCCTTCAGACAGGATCAGAAGAACTTAGATCATTATATAATA
CAGTAGCAACCCTCTATTGTGTGCATCAAAGGATAGAGATAAAAGACACCAAGGAAGCTTTAGACAAGAT
AGAGGAAGAGCAAAACAAAAGTAAGACCACCGCACAGCAAGCGGCCGCTGATCTTCAGACCTGGAGGAGG
AGATATGAGGGACAATTGGAGAAGTGAATTATATAAATATAAAGTAGTAAAAATTGAACCATTAGGAGTA
GCACCCACCAAGGCAAAGAGAAGAGTGGTGCAGAGAGAAAAAAGAGCAGTGGGAATAGGAGCTTTGTTCC
TTGGGTTCTTGGGAGCAGCAGGAAGCACTATGGGCGCAGCGTCAATGACGCTGACGGTACAGGCCAGACA
ATTATTGTCTGGTATAGTGCAGCAGCAGAACAATTTGCTGAGGGCTATTGAGGCGCAACAGCATCTGTTG
CAACTCACAGTCTGGGGCATCAAGCAGCTCCAGGCAAGAATCCTGGCTGTGGAAAGATACCTAAAGGATC
AACAGCTCCTGGGGATTTGGGGTTGCTCTGGAAAACTCATTTGCACCACTGCTGTGCCTTGGAATGCTAG
TTGGAGTAATAAATCTCTGGAACAGATTTGGAATCACACGACCTGGATGGAGTGGGACAGAGAAATTAAC
AATTACACAAGCTTAATACACTCCTTAATTGAAGAATCGCAAAACCAGCAAGAAAAGAATGAACAAGAAT
TATTGGAATTAGATAAATGGGCAAGTTTGTGGAATTGGTTTAACATAACAAATTGGCTGTGGTATATAAA
ATTATTCATAATGATAGTAGGAGGCTTGGTAGGTTTAAGAATAGTTTTTGCTGTACTTTCTATAGTGAAT
AGAGTTAGGCAGGGATATTCACCATTATCGTTTCAGACCCACCTCCCAACCCCGAGGGGACCCGACAGGC
CCGAAGGAATAGAAGAAGAAGGTGGAGAGAGAGACAGAGACAGATCCATTCGATTAGTGAACGGATCTCG
ACGGTATCGGTTTTAAAAGAAAAGGGGGGATTGGGGGGTACAGTGCAGGGGAAAGAATAGTAGACATAAT
AGCAACAGACATACAAACTAAAGAATTACAAAAACAAATTACAAAAATTCAAAATTTTATCGATAAGCTT
GGGAG
